>Addgene plasmid #52177 | APOH-bio-His | depositor full sequence | sequence record 80541 | APOH-bio-His sequence 7673 bps
GTCGACCTCCATCACGGCCTATAAGAGTGAGGGGGAGTCAGCGGAGTTCTCCTTCCCACTCAACCTTGGA
GAGGAAAGCCTGCAGGGAGAGTTGAGATGGAAGGCAGAGAAGGCTCCTTCTTCCCAGTCCTGGATCACCT
TCTCCCTAAAGAACCAAAAGGTGTCTGTGCAGAAGTCTACTAGCAACCCCAAGTTCCAGCTGTCCGAAAC
GCTCCCACTCACCCTTCAGATACCCCAGGTCTCCCTTCAGTTTGCTGGTTCTGGCAACCTGACCCTGACT
CTGGACAGAGGGATACTGTATCAGGAAGTGAACCTGGTGGTGATGAAAGTGACTCAGCCCGACAGCAACA
CTTTGACCTGTGAGGTGATGGGACCCACCTCACCCAAGATGAGACTGATCTTGAAGCAGGAGAATCAGGA
GGCCAGGGTCTCCAGGCAGGAGAAAGTGATTCAAGTGCAGGCCCCTGAAGCAGGGGTGTGGCAATGTCTA
CTGAGTGAAGGTGAAGAGGTCAAGATGGACTCCAAGATCCAGGTTTTATCCAAAGGGTTGAATTCCGGCA
GCCTGCACCACATCCTGGACGCCCAGAAGATGCTGTGGAACCACAGGGACAGGAACCTGCCTCCTCTGGC
CCCTCTGGGCCCCCACCACCATCACCACCATTGAGTCTAGACACGTGATTAATTAAGGATCCCCCGACCT
CGACCTCTGGCTAATAAAGGAAATTTATTTTCATTGCAATAGTGTGTTGGAATTTTTTGTGTCTCTCACT
CGGAAGGACATATGGGAGGGCAAATCATTTGGTCGAGATCCCTCGGAGATCTCTAGCTAGAGGATCGATC
CCCGCCCCGGACGAACTAAACCTGACTACGACATCTCTGCCCCTTCTTCGCGGGGCAGTGCATGTAATCC
CTTCAGTTGGTTGGTACAACTTGCCAACTGGGCCCTGTTCCACATGTGACACGGGGGGGGACCAAACACA
AAGGGGTTCTCTGACTGTAGTTGACATCCTTATAAATGGATGTGCACATTTGCCAACACTGAGTGGCTTT
CATCCTGGAGCAGACTTTGCAGTCTGTGGACTGCAACACAACATTGCCTTTATGTGTAACTCTTGGCTGA
AGCTCTTACACCAATGCTGGGGGACATGTACCTCCCAGGGGCCCAGGAAGACTACGGGAGGCTACACCAA
CGTCAATCAGAGGGGCCTGTGTAGCTACCGATAAGCGGACCCTCAAGAGGGCATTAGCAATAGTGTTTAT
AAGGCCCCCTTGTTAACCCTAAACGGGTAGCATATGCTTCCCGGGTAGTAGTATATACTATCCAGACTAA
CCCTAATTCAATAGCATATGTTACCCAACGGGAAGCATATGCTATCGAATTAGGGTTAGTAAAAGGGTCC
TAAGGAACAGCGATATCTCCCACCCCATGAGCTGTCACGGTTTTATTTACATGGGGTCAGGATTCCACGA
GGGTAGTGAACCATTTTAGTCACAAGGGCAGTGGCTGAAGATCAAGGAGCGGGCAGTGAACTCTCCTGAA
TCTTCGCCTGCTTCTTCATTCTCCTTCGTTTAGCTAATAGAATAACTGCTGAGTTGTGAACAGTAAGGTG
TATGTGAGGTGCTCGAAAACAAGGTTTCAGGTGACGCCCCCAGAATAAAATTTGGACGGGGGGTTCAGTG
GTGGCATTGTGCTATGACACCAATATAACCCTCACAAACCCCTTGGGCAATAAATACTAGTGTAGGAATG
AAACATTCTGAATATCTTTAACAATAGAAATCCATGGGGTGGGGACAAGCCGTAAAGACTGGATGTCCAT
CTCACACGAATTTATGGCTATGGGCAACACATAATCCTAGTGCAATATGATACTGGGGTTATTAAGATGT
GTCCCAGGCAGGGACCAAGACAGGTGAACCATGTTGTTACACTCTATTTGTAACAAGGGGAAAGAGAGTG
GACGCCGACAGCAGCGGACTCCACTGGTTGTCTCTAACACCCCCGAAAATTAAACGGGGCTCCACGCCAA
TGGGGCCCATAAACAAAGACAAGTGGCCACTCTTTTTTTTGAAATTGTGGAGTGGGGGCACGCGTCAGCC
CCCACACGCCGCCCTGCGGTTTTGGACTGTAAAATAAGGGTGTAATAACTTGGCTGATTGTAACCCCGCT
AACCACTGCGGTCAAACCACTTGCCCACAAAACCACTAATGGCACCCCGGGGAATACCTGCATAAGTAGG
TGGGCGGGCCAAGATAGGGGCGCGATTGCTGCGATCTGGAGGACAAATTACACACACTTGCGCCTGAGCG
CCAAGCACAGGGTTGTTGGTCCTCATATTCACGAGGTCGCTGAGAGCACGGTGGGCTAATGTTGCCATGG
GTAGCATATACTACCCAAATATCTGGATAGCATATGCTATCCTAATCTATATCTGGGTAGCATAGGCTAT
CCTAATCTATATCTGGGTAGCATATGCTATCCTAATCTATATCTGGGTAGTATATGCTATCCTAATTTAT
ATCTGGGTAGCATAGGCTATCCTAATCTATATCTGGGTAGCATATGCTATCCTAATCTATATCTGGGTAG
TATATGCTATCCTAATCTGTATCCGGGTAGCATATGCTATCCTAATAGAGATTAGGGTAGTATATGCTAT
CCTAATTTATATCTGGGTAGCATATACTACCCAAATATCTGGATAGCATATGCTATCCTAATCTATATCT
GGGTAGCATATGCTATCCTAATCTATATCTGGGTAGCATAGGCTATCCTAATCTATATCTGGGTAGCATA
TGCTATCCTAATCTATATCTGGGTAGTATATGCTATCCTAATTTATATCTGGGTAGCATAGGCTATCCTA
ATCTATATCTGGGTAGCATATGCTATCCTAATCTATATCTGGGTAGTATATGCTATCCTAATCTGTATCC
GGGTAGCATATGCTATCCTCATGATAAGCTGTCAAACATGAGAATTTTCTTGAAGACGAAAGGGCCTCGT
GATACGCCTATTTTTATAGGTTAATGTCATGATAATAATGGTTTCTTAGACGTCAGGTGGCACTTTTCGG
GGAAATGTGCGCGGAACCCCTATTTGTTTATTTTTCTAAATACATTCAAATATGTATCCGCTCATGAGAC
AATAACCCTGATAAATGCTTCAATAATATTGAAAAAGGAAGAGTATGAGTATTCAACATTTCCGTGTCGC
CCTTATTCCCTTTTTTGCGGCATTTTGCCTTCCTGTTTTTGCTCACCCAGAAACGCTGGTGAAAGTAAAA
GATGCTGAAGATCAGTTGGGTGCACGAGTGGGTTACATCGAACTGGATCTCAACAGCGGTAAGATCCTTG
AGAGTTTTCGCCCCGAAGAACGTTTTCCAATGATGAGCACTTTTAAAGTTCTGCTATGTGGCGCGGTATT
ATCCCGTGTTGACGCCGGGCAAGAGCAACTCGGTCGCCGCATACACTATTCTCAGAATGACTTGGTTGAG
TACTCACCAGTCACAGAAAAGCATCTTACGGATGGCATGACAGTAAGAGAATTATGCAGTGCTGCCATAA
CCATGAGTGATAACACTGCGGCCAACTTACTTCTGACAACGATCGGAGGACCGAAGGAGCTAACCGCTTT
TTTGCACAACATGGGGGATCATGTAACTCGCCTTGATCGTTGGGAACCGGAGCTGAATGAAGCCATACCA
AACGACGAGCGTGACACCACGATGCCTGCAGCAATGGCAACAACGTTGCGCAAACTATTAACTGGCGAAC
TACTTACTCTAGCTTCCCGGCAACAATTAATAGACTGGATGGAGGCGGATAAAGTTGCAGGACCACTTCT
GCGCTCGGCCCTTCCGGCTGGCTGGTTTATTGCTGATAAATCTGGAGCCGGTGAGCGTGGGTCTCGCGGT
ATCATTGCAGCACTGGGGCCAGATGGTAAGCCCTCCCGTATCGTAGTTATCTACACGACGGGGAGTCAGG
CAACTATGGATGAACGAAATAGACAGATCGCTGAGATAGGTGCCTCACTGATTAAGCATTGGTAACTGTC
AGACCAAGTTTACTCATATATACTTTAGATTGATTTAAAACTTCATTTTTAATTTAAAAGGATCTAGGTG
AAGATCCTTTTTGATAATCTCATGACCAAAATCCCTTAACGTGAGTTTTCGTTCCACTGAGCGTCAGACC
CCGTAGAAAAGATCAAAGGATCTTCTTGAGATCCTTTTTTTCTGCGCGTAATCTGCTGCTTGCAAACAAA
AAAACCACCGCTACCAGCGGTGGTTTGTTTGCCGGATCAAGAGCTACCAACTCTTTTTCCGAAGGTAACT
GGCTTCAGCAGAGCGCAGATACCAAATACTGTTCTTCTAGTGTAGCCGTAGTTAGGCCACCACTTCAAGA
ACTCTGTAGCACCGCCTACATACCTCGCTCTGCTAATCCTGTTACCAGTGGCTGCTGCCAGTGGCGATAA
GTCGTGTCTTACCGGGTTGGACTCAAGACGATAGTTACCGGATAAGGCGCAGCGGTCGGGCTGAACGGGG
GGTTCGTGCACACAGCCCAGCTTGGAGCGAACGACCTACACCGAACTGAGATACCTACAGCGTGAGCTAT
GAGAAAGCGCCACGCTTCCCGAAGGGAGAAAGGCGGACAGGTATCCGGTAAGCGGCAGGGTCGGAACAGG
AGAGCGCACGAGGGAGCTTCCAGGGGGAAACGCCTGGTATCTTTATAGTCCTGTCGGGTTTCGCCACCTC
TGACTTGAGCGTCGATTTTTGTGATGCTCGTCAGGGGGGCGGAGCCTATGGAAAAACGCCAGCAACGCGG
CCTTTTTACGGTTCCTGGCCTTTTGCTGGCCTTTTGCTCACATGTTCTTTCCTGCGTTATCCCCTGATTC
TGTGGATAACCGTATTACCGCCTTTGAGTGAGCTGATACCGCTCGCCGCAGCCGAACGACCGAGCGCAGC
GAGTCAGTGAGCGAGGAAGCGGAAGAGCGCCCAATACGCAAACCGCCTCTCCCCGCGCGTTGGCCGATTC
ATTAATGCAGCTGGCACGACAGGTTTCCCGACTGGAAAGCGGGCAGTGAGCGCAACGCAATTAATGTGAG
TTAGCTCACTCATTAGGCACCCCAGGCTTTACACTTTATGCTTCCGGCTCGTATGTTGTGTGGAATTGTG
AGCGGATAACAATTTCACACAGGAAACAGCTATGACCATGATTACGCCAAGCTCTAGCTAGAGGTCGACC
AATTCTCATGTTTGACAGCTTATCATCGCAGATCCGGGCAACGTTGTTGCCATTGCTGCAGGCGCAGAAC
TGGTAGGTATGGAAGATCTATACATTGAATCAATATTGGCAATTAGCCATATTAGTCATTGGTTATATAG
CATAAATCAATATTGGCTATTGGCCATTGCATACGTTGTATCTATATCATAATATGTACATTTATATTGG
CTCATGTCCAATATGACCGCCATGTTGACATTGATTATTGACTAGTTATTAATAGTAATCAATTACGGGG
TCATTAGTTCATAGCCCATATATGGAGTTCCGCGTTACATAACTTACGGTAAATGGCCCGCCTGGCTGAC
CGCCCAACGACCCCCGCCCATTGACGTCAATAATGACGTATGTTCCCATAGTAACGCCAATAGGGACTTT
CCATTGACGTCAATGGGTGGAGTATTTACGGTAAACTGCCCACTTGGCAGTACATCAAGTGTATCATATG
CCAAGTCCGCCCCCTATTGACGTCAATGACGGTAAATGGCCCGCCTGGCATTATGCCCAGTACATGACCT
TACGGGACTTTCCTACTTGGCAGTACATCTACGTATTAGTCATCGCTATTACCATGGTGATGCGGTTTTG
GCAGTACACCAATGGGCGTGGATAGCGGTTTGACTCACGGGGATTTCCAAGTCTCCACCCCATTGACGTC
AATGGGAGTTTGTTTTGGCACCAAAATCAACGGGACTTTCCAAAATGTCGTAATAACCCCGCCCCGTTGA
CGCAAATGGGCGGTAGGCGTGTACGGTGGGAGGTCTATATAAGCAGAGCTCGTTTAGTGAACCGTCAGAT
CCTCACTCTCTTCCGCATCGCTGTCTGCGAGGGCCAGCTGTTGGGCTCGCGGTTGAGGACAAACTCTTCG
CGGTCTTTCCAGTACTCTTGGATCGGAAACCCGTCGGCCTCCGAACGGTACTCCGCCACCGAGGGACCTG
AGCGAGTCCGCATCGACCGGATCGGAAAACCTCTCGAGAAAGGCGTCTAACCAGTCACAGTCGCAAGGTA
GGCTGAGCACCGTGGCGGGCGGCAGCGGGTGGCGGTCGGGGTTGTTTCTGGCGGAGGTGCTGCTGATGAT
GTAATTAAAGTAGGCGGTCTTGAGACGGCGGATGGTCGAGGTGAGGTGTGGCAGGCTTGAGATCCAGCTG
TTGGGGTGAGTACTCCCTCTCAAAAGCGGGCATTACTTCTGCGCTAAGATTGTCAGTTTCCAAAAACGAG
GAGGATTTGATATTCACCTGGCCCGATCTGGCCATACACTTGAGTGACAATGACATCCACTTTGCCTTTC
TCTCCACAGGTGTCCACTCCCAGGTCCAAGTTTAAACTGCGGCCGCCACCATGGCCAGCCCCGTGCTGAT
CCTGTTCAGCAGCTTCCTGTGCCATGTGGCCATTGCCGGCAGAACCTGTCCCAAGCCCGACGATCTGCCC
TTCAGCACCGTGGTGCCCCTGAAAACCTTCTACGAGCCCGGCGAGGAAATCACCTACAGCTGCAAGCCCG
GCTACGTGTCCAGAGGCGGCATGCGGAAGTTCATCTGCCCCCTGACCGGCCTGTGGCCCATCAACACCCT
GAAGTGCACCCCCAGAGTGTGCCCCTTCGCCGGCATCCTGGAAAACGGAGCCGTGCGGTACACCACCTTC
GAGTACCCCAACACCATCAGCTTCAGCTGCAACACCGGCTTCTACCTGAATGGCGCCGACAGCGCCAAGT
GCACCGAAGAGGGCAAGTGGAGCCCCGAACTGCCTGTGTGCGCCCCCATCATCTGCCCTCCCCCCAGCAT
CCCTACCTTCGCCACCCTGCGGGTGTACAAGCCCAGCGCCGGCAACAACAGCCTGTACCGGGACACCGCC
GTGTTCGAGTGTCTGCCCCAGCACGCCATGTTCGGCAACGACACCATCACCTGTACCACCCACGGCAACT
GGACCAAGCTGCCCGAGTGCCGGGAAGTGAAGTGTCCCTTCCCCAGCAGACCCGACAACGGCTTCGTGAA
CTACCCCGCCAAGCCCACCCTGTACTACAAGGACAAGGCCACCTTCGGCTGCCACGACGGCTACAGCCTG
GACGGCCCCGAAGAGATCGAGTGCACCAAGCTGGGCAATTGGTCCGCCATGCCCAGCTGCAAGGCCAGCT
GCAAAGTGCCCGTGAAGAAAGCCACCGTGGTGTACCAGGGCGAGAGAGTGAAGATCCAGGAAAAGTTCAA
GAACGGCATGCTGCACGGCGACAAGGTGTCCTTCTTCTGCAAGAACAAAGAAAAGAAGTGCAGCTACACC
GAGGACGCCCAGTGCATCGACGGCACCATCGAGGTGCCCAAGTGCTTCAAAGAGCACAGCAGCCTGGCCT
TTTGGAAAACCGACGCCAGCGACGTGAAGCCCTGTGGCGCGCC
Features (pLannotate 1.2.2; 19 found; start..end, strand, type, name):
    713..768     +  polyA_signal   β-globin poly(A) signal: rabbit β-globin polyadenylation signal (Gil and Proudfoot, 1987)
   1282..2963    -  rep_origin     oriP (fragment): Epstein-Barr virus oriP replication origin (Yates et al., 2000)
   3090..3194    +  promoter       AmpR promoter: bla
   3195..4055    +  CDS            AmpR: β-lactamase; bla; confers resistance to ampicillin, carbenicillin, and related antibiotics
   4226..4814    +  rep_origin     ori: high-copy-number ColE1/pMB1/pBR322/pUC origin of replication
   4997..5089    +  CDS            lacI (fragment): lac repressor; lacI; The lac repressor binds to the lac operator to inhibit transcription in E. coli. This inhibition can be relieved by adding lactose or isopropyl-β-D-thiogalactopyranoside (IPTG).
   5102..5123    +  protein_bind   CAP binding site: CAP binding activates transcription in the presence of cAMP. E. coli catabolite activator protein
   5138..5168    +  promoter       lac promoter: promoter for the E. coli lac operon
   5176..5192    +  protein_bind   lac operator: The lac repressor binds to the lac operator to inhibit transcription in E. coli. This inhibition can be relieved by adding lactose or isopropyl-β-D-thiogalactopyranoside (IPTG). lac repressor encoded by lacI
   5262..5278    +  promoter       tet promoter (fragment): E. coli promoter for tetracycline efflux protein gene
   5288..5313    -  CDS            bla(M) (fragment): β-lactamase lacking the signal sequence; bla(M); allows cytosolic expression of β-lactamase
   5487..5866    +  enhancer       CMV enhancer: human cytomegalovirus immediate early enhancer
   5868..6067    +  promoter       CMV promoter: human cytomegalovirus (CMV) immediate early promoter
   6135..6173    +  misc_feature   Ad SA (fragment): adenovirus major late transcript splice acceptor (Friedrich and Soriano, 1991)
   6206..6415    -  CDS            PTP (fragment): TERM_ADE02 - Experimental evidence at protein level: Swiss-Prot protein existence level 1. Protein covalently bound to the viral DNA that acts as a primer for viral genomic replication by DNA strand displacement. Assembles on the viral origin of replication in an initiation complex with viral polymerase, DBP, host NFIA and host POU2F1/OCT1. During initiation, the polymerase covalently couples the first dCTP with Ser- 580 of pTP. The terminal protein stimulates the template activity over 20 fold compared to protein-free templates. Neo-synthesized viral genomes are linked to two preterminal prot
   6446..6535    +  intron         chimeric intron (fragment): chimera between introns from adenovirus and immunoglobulin heavy chain genes
   6554..6600    +  CDS            IgH signal sequence (fragment): signal sequence from the mouse immunoglobulin heavy chain variable region
   6631..7665    +  CDS            APOH: APOH_HUMAN - Also known as B2G1. Experimental evidence at protein level: Swiss-Prot protein existence level 1. Binds to various kinds of negatively charged substances such as heparin, phospholipids, and dextran sulfate. May prevent activation of the intrinsic blood coagulation cascade by binding to phospholipids on the surface of damaged cells. From Homo sapiens (Human).
   7666..553     +  CDS            Cd4 (fragment) (across the origin): CD4_RAT - Experimental evidence at protein level: Swiss-Prot protein existence level 1. Integral membrane glycoprotein that plays an essential role in the immune response and serves multiple functions in responses against both external and internal offenses. In T-cells, functions primarily as a coreceptor for MHC class II molecule:peptide complex. The antigens presented by class II peptides are derived from extracellular proteins while class I peptides are derived from cytosolic proteins. Interacts simultaneously with the T-cell receptor (TCR) and the MHC class II presented by antigen presenti
