[The description below was written by a language model from this plasmid's Addgene catalogue record and pLannotate feature annotations shown in this document.]
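Description:
APOH-bio-His is a mammalian expression plasmid built on the pTT3 backbone for producing a soluble, tagged form of human beta-2-glycoprotein 1 (APOH). It is maintained in E. coli as a high-copy plasmid through a ColE1/pUC-type origin and is selected with ampicillin via the bla gene. The backbone also carries a fragment of the Epstein-Barr virus oriP, an element that allows episomal retention in cells supplying EBNA1 and is commonly exploited to boost yields in transient transfection. Small annotated remnants (lac promoter/operator, lacI and tet promoter fragments) are cloning-vector leftovers with no evident role in expression.

The expression cassette is driven by the CMV immediate early enhancer and promoter, followed by adenovirus-derived leader and splice sequences and a chimeric intron fragment, which generally improve mRNA processing and expression. The annotated adenoviral terminal protein fragment on the opposite strand is most likely an incidental match within this leader region. The chemically synthesised APOH insert of about 1 kb sits between retained NotI and AscI sites and reads directly into backbone-encoded C-terminal tags: domains 3 and 4 of rat CD4, a sequence for enzymatic biotinylation, a linker and a His tag. Only the Cd4 portion of this tag region is picked out in the feature table, spanning the numbering origin. A rabbit β-globin polyadenylation signal terminates the transcript. A short immunoglobulin heavy chain signal sequence fragment is annotated just upstream of the insert; since the insert is described as the full-length precursor, its own signal peptide presumably directs secretion. The His tag permits purification, while biotinylation allows oriented capture on streptavidin, in keeping with the associated work on a platelet receptor protein microarray for detecting extracellular protein interactions.
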