Addgene plasmid #52177: APOH-bio-His
Purpose: Expresses full-length Beta-2-glycoprotein 1 precursor ectodomain in mammalian cells. C-terminal rat Cd4d3+4 tag, biotinylation sequence and His tag.
Depositing lab: Gavin Wright. Depositing organization: Wellcome Sanger Institute. Publication: A human platelet receptor protein microarray identifies FcepsilonR1alpha as an activating PEAR1 ligand. Sun Y, Vandenbriele C, Kauskot A, Verhamme P, Hoylaerts MF, Wright GJ. Mol Cell Proteomics. 2015 Feb 23. pii: mcp.M114.046946. 10.1074/mcp.M114.046946 PubMed 25713122.
Backbone
  Vector backbone: pTT3
  Backbone manufacturer: Yves Durocher, NRC
  Backbone size w/o insert (bp): 6618
  Total vector size (bp): 7673
  Modifications to backbone: Rat CD4 d3+4, enzymatic biotinylation sequence, linker and His tag (CD4d3+4-BioLHis).
  Vector type: Mammalian Expression
Growth in bacteria
  Bacterial resistance: Ampicillin, 100 μg/mL
  Growth temperature: 37°C
  Growth strain: Top10
  Copy number: High Copy
Gene/Insert
  Gene/Insert name: APOH (alt name: Beta-2-glycoprotein 1 precursor)
  Species: H. sapiens (human)
  Insert size (bp): 1055
  Entrez Gene: APOH (a.k.a. B2G1, B2GP1, BG)
  Promoter: CMV
  Tag / fusion protein: rat CD4 d3+4 (C terminal on backbone); enzymatic biotinylation sequence (C terminal on backbone); His tag (C terminal on backbone)
  Cloning method: Restriction Enzyme; 5′ cloning site NotI (not destroyed); 3′ cloning site AscI (not destroyed)
  Sequencing primers: 5′ CMV-fwd
Resource information
  A portion of this plasmid was derived from a plasmid made by: Insert was chemically synthesised.
Terms and licenses: Academic/Nonprofit Terms; Industry Terms: Not Available to Industry
Depositor comments: Article ref 158
How to cite: APOH-bio-His was a gift from Gavin Wright (Addgene plasmid # 52177 ; http://n2t.net/addgene:52177 ; RRID:Addgene_52177)
