>Addgene plasmid #52177 | APOH-bio-His | addgene partial sequence | sequence record 93800 | pMT2-F 5'-TTGCCTTTCTCTCCACAGGT-3'
ACTGCGGCCGCCACCATGGCCAGCCCCGTGCTGATCCTGTTCAGCAGCTTCCTGTGCCATGTGGCCATTG
CCGGCAGAACCTGTCCCAAGCCCGACGATCTGCCCTTCAGCACCGTGGTGCCCCTGAAAACCTTCTACGA
GCCCGGCGAGGAAATCACCTACAGCTGCAAGCCCGGCTACGTGTCCAGAGGCGGCATGCGGAAGTTCATC
TGCCCCCTGACCGGCCTGTGGCCCATCAACACCCTGAAGTGCACCCCCAGAGTGTGCCCCTTCGCCGGCA
TCCTGGAAAACGGAGCCGTGCGGTACACCACCTTCGAGTACCCCAACACCATCAGCTTCAGCTGCAACAC
CGGCTTCTACCTGAATGGCGCCGACAGCGCCAAGTGCACCGAAGAGGGCAAGTGGAGCCCCGAACTGCCT
GTGTGCGCCCCCATCATCTGCCCTCCCCCCAGCATCCCTACCTTCGCCACCCTGCGGGTGTACAAGCCCA
GCGCCGGCAACAACAGCCTGTACCGGGACACCGCCGTGTTCGAGTGTCTGCCCCAGCACGCCATGTTCGG
CAACGACACCATCACCTGTACCACCCACGGCAACTGGACCAAGCTGCCCGAGTGCCGGGAAGTGAAGTGT
CCCTTCCCCAGCAGACCCGACAACGGCTTCGTGAACTACCCCGCCAAGCCCACCCTGTACTACAAGGACA
AGGCCACCTTCGGCTGCCACGACGGCTACAGCCTGGACGGCCCCGAAGAGATCGAGTGCACCAAGCTGGG
CAATTGGTCCGCCATGCCCAGCTGCAAGGCCAGCTGCAAAGTGCCCGTGAAGAA
