>Addgene plasmid #52177 | APOH-bio-His | addgene partial sequence | sequence record 93865 | rb_glob_PA_term-R 5'-CCCATATGTCCTTCCGAGTG-3'
AATAAATTTCCTTTATTAGCCAGAGGTCGAGGTCGGGGGATCCTTAATTAATCACGTGTCTAGACTCAAT
GGTGGTGATGGTGGTGGGGGCCCAGAGGGGCCAGAGGAGGCAGGTTCCTGTCCCTGTGGTTCCACAGCAT
CTTCTGGGCGTCCAGGATGTGGTGCAGGCTGCCGGAATTCAACCCTTTGGATAAAACCTGGATCTTGGAG
TCCATCTTGACCTCTTCACCTTCACTCAGTAGACATTGCCACACCCCTGCTTCAGGGGCCTGCACTTGAA
TCACTTTCTCCTGCCTGGAGACCCTGGCCTCCTGATTCTCCTGCTTCAAGATCAGTCTCATCTTGGGTGA
GGTGGGTCCCATCACCTCACAGGTCAAAGTGTTGCTGTCGGGCTGAGTCACTTTCATCACCACCAGGTTC
ACTTCCTGATACAGTATCCCTCTGTCCAGAGTCAGGGTCAGGTTGCCAGAACCAGCAAACTGAAGGGAGA
CCTGGGGTATCTGAAGGGTGAGTGGGAGCGTTTCGGACAGCTGGAACTTGGGGTTGCTAGTAGACTTCTG
CACAGACACCTTTTGGTTCTTTAGGGAGAAGGTGATCCAGGACTGGGAAGAAGGAGCCTTCTCTGCCTTC
CATCTCAACTCTCCCTGCAGGCTTTCCTCTCCAAGGTTGAGTGGGAAGGAGAACTCCGCTGACTCCCCCT
CACTCTTATAGGCCGTGATGGAGGTCGACGGCGCGCCACAGGGCTTCACGTCGCTGGCGTCGGTTTTCCA
AAAGGCCAGGCTGCTGTGCTCTTTGAAGCACTTGGGCACCTCGATGGTGCCGTCGATGCACTGGGCGTCC
TCGGTGTAGCTGCACTTCTTTTCTTTGTTCTT
